>Addgene plasmid #22360 | pCI-MOR204-6 | depositor full sequence | sequence record 10269 | Author sequence
TCAATATTGGCCATTAGCCATATTATTCATTGGTTATATAGCATAAATCAATATTGGCTATTGGCCATTG
CATACGTTGTATCTATATCATAATATGTACATTTATATTGGCTCATGTCCAATATGACCGCCATGTTGGC
ATTGATTATTGACTAGTTATTAATAGTAATCAATTACGGGGTCATTAGTTCATAGCCCATATATGGAGTT
CCGCGTTACATAACTTACGGTAAATGGCCCGCCTGGCTGACCGCCCAACGACCCCCGCCCATTGACGTCA
ATAATGACGTATGTTCCCATAGTAACGCCAATAGGGACTTTCCATTGACGTCAATGGGTGGAGTATTTAC
GGTAAACTGCCCACTTGGCAGTACATCAAGTGTATCATATGCCAAGTCCGCCCCCTATTGACGTCAATGA
CGGTAAATGGCCCGCCTGGCATTATGCCCAGTACATGACCTTACGGGACTTTCCTACTTGGCAGTACATC
TACGTATTAGTCATCGCTATTACCATGGTGATGCGGTTTTGGCAGTACACCAATGGGCGTGGATAGCGGT
TTGACTCACGGGGATTTCCAAGTCTCCACCCCATTGACGTCAATGGGAGTTTGTTTTGGCACCAAAATCA
ACGGGACTTTCCAAAATGTCGTAATAACCCCGCCCCGTTGACGCAAATGGGCGGTAGGCGTGTACGGTGG
GAGGTCTATATAAGCAGAGCTCGTTTAGTGAACCGTCAGATCACTAGAAGCTTTATTGCGGTAGTTTATC
ACAGTTAAATTGCTAACGCAGTCAGTGCTTCTGACACAACAGTCTCGAACTTAAGCTGCAGAAGTTGGTC
GTGAGGCACTGGGCAGGTAAGTATCAAGGTTACAAGACAGGTTTAAGGAGACCAATAGAAACTGGGCTTG
TCGAGACAGAGAAGACTCTTGCGTTTCTGATAGGCACCTATTGGTCTTACTGACATCCACTTTGCCTTTC
TCTCCACAGGTGTCCACTCCCAGTTCAATTACAGCTCTTAAGGCTAGAGTACTTAATACGACTCACTATA
GGCTAGCATGAATGGCACAGAAGGCCCTAACTTCTACGTGCCCTTCTCCAATGCGACGGGTGTGGTACGC
GAATTCACGCGTATGGAACCTGGAAACTACACAGTGGTAACAGAGGTGATTCTTTTGGGATTTACAGAGG
ATGCTATAATCCGTGCCATTTTATTTATTGTGTTTCTAATAATCTACTCTGTCACCTTAATGGGCAATGC
GAGCATAATCATGCTAATCAGAAGAAGCCCTCAGCTTCACACCCCCATGTACCTTTTGCTCAGCCATTTG
GCATTTGTAGACATTGGGTACTCCTCATCAGTCACACCCATCATGCTGAAGGGCTTTCTCAGAAAAGAAA
CATTTATCCTTGTGTCTGGCTGTGTGGCTCAACTCTGTTCTGTAGTGACATTTGGGTCAACTGAGTGCTT
CCTGCTGGCTGCCATGGCCTATGATCGCTATGTAGCCATCTGCTCCCCTCTGCTCTATGCCACGCAGATG
TCCTCCACAGTCTGTATTCTCCTAGTGGGAGCTTCCTACCTAGGTGGATGTGTGAATGCTTGGACATTTA
CTGGATGTTTATTAAACCTGTCCTTTTGTAGACCAAATAAAGTTAATCACTTTTTCTGTGACTATTCACC
ACTTTTGAAGATTTCGTGTTCTCATGACTTTTCTTCTGAAGTCATTCCAGCAATCTCTTCAGGGTCGATC
ATTGTGGTCACTGTGTTTATTATTGCACTGTCTTATGTTTACATCCTTGTCTCAATCTTGAAGATGCGCT
CCACTGAGGGTCGCCAGAAGGCCTTCTCCACCTGCACCTCCCACCTCACTGCGGTCACTCTATTCTATGG
GACCATCACATTCATTTATGTGATGCCCAAATCCAGTTACTCCACAGACCAGAACAAGGTAGTGTCTGTA
TTCTACACAGTGGTGATCCCAATGTTGAACCCCATCATCTATAGCCTCAGAAACAAGGATGTTAAAGAGG
CCATGAAAAAATTGATGGCTAACACTCACCATTAAGCGGCCGCTTCGAGCAGACATGATAAGATACATTG
ATGAGTTTGGACAAACCACAACTAGAATGCAGTGAAAAAAATGCTTTATTTGTGAAATTTGTGATGCTAT
TGCTTTATTTGTAACCATTATAAGCTGCAATAAACAAGTTAACAACAACAATTGCATTCATTTTATGTTT
CAGGTTCAGGGGGAGATGTGGGAGGTTTTTTAAAGCAAGTAAAACCTCTACAAATGTGGTAAAATCGATA
AGGATCCGGGCTGGCGTAATAGCGAAGAGGCCCGCACCGATCGCCCTTCCCAACAGTTGCGCAGCCTGAA
TGGCGAATGG
[124 nt withheld, positions 2391-2514]
C
[91 nt withheld, positions 2516-2606]
A
[49 nt withheld, positions 2608-2656]
CCTTTGACGTTGGAGTCCACGTTCTTT
[37 nt withheld, positions 2684-2720]
ACCCTATCTCGGTCTATTCTTTTGATTTATAAGGGATTTTGCCGATTTCGGCCTATTGGTTAAAAAATGA
GCTGATTTAACAAAAATTTAACGCGAATTTTAACAAAATATTAACGCTTACAATTTCCTGATGCGGTATT
TTCTCCTTACGCATCTGTGCGGTATTTCACACCGCATATGGTGCACTCTCAGTACAATCTGCTCTGATGC
CGCATAGTTAAGCCAGCCCCGACACCCGCCAACACCCGCTGACGCGCCCTGACGGGCTTGTCTGCTCCCG
GCATCCGCTTACAGACAAGCTGTGACCGTCTCCGGGAGCTGCATGTGTCAGAGGTTTTCACCGTCATCAC
CGAAACGCGCGAGACGAAAGGGCCTCGTGATACGCCTATTTTTATAGGTTAATGTCATGATAATAATGGT
TTCTTAGACGTCAGGTGGCACTTTTCGGGGAAATGTGCGCGGAACCCCTATTTGTTTATTTTTCTAAATA
CATTCAAATATGTATCCGCTCATGAGACAATAACCCTGATAAATGCTTCAATAATATTGAAAAAGGAAGA
GTATGAGTATTCAACATTTCCGTGTCGCCCTTATTCCCTTTTTTGCGGCATTTTGCCTTCCTGTTTTTGC
TCACCCAGAAACGCTGGTGAAAGTAAAAGATGCTGAAGATCAGTTGGGTGCACGAGTGGGTTACATCGAA
CTGGATCTCAACAGCGGTAAGATCCTTGAGAGTTTTCGCCCCGAAGAACGTTTTCCAATGATGAGCACTT
TTAAAGTTCTGCTATGTGGCGCGGTATTATCCCGTATTGACGCCGGGCAAGAGCAACTCGGTCGCCGCAT
ACACTATTCTCAGAATGACTTGGTTGAGTACTCACCAGTCACAGAAAAGCATCTTACGGATGGCATGACA
GTAAGAGAATTATGCAGTGCTGCCATAACCATGAGTGATAACACTGCGGCCAACTTACTTCTGACAACGA
TCGGAGGACCGAAGGAGCTAACCGCTTTTTTGCACAACATGGGGGATCATGTAACTCGCCTTGATCGTTG
GGAACCGGAGCTGAATGAAGCCATACCAAACGACGAGCGTGACACCACGATGCCTGTAGCAATGGCAACA
ACGTTGCGCAAACTATTAACTGGCGAACTACTTACTCTAGCTTCCCGGCAACAATTAATAGACTGGATGG
AGGCGGATAAAGTTGCAGGACCACTTCTGCGCTCGGCCCTTCCGGCTGGCTGGTTTATTGCTGATAAATC
TGGAGCCGGTGAGCGTGGGTCTCGCGGTATCATTGCAGCACTGGGGCCAGATGGTAAGCCCTCCCGTATC
GTAGTTATCTACACGACGGGGAGTCAGGCAACTATGGATGAACGAAATAGACAGATCGCTGAGATAGGTG
CCTCACTGATTAAGCATTGGTAACTGTCAGACCAAGTTTACTCATATATACTTTAGATTGATTTAAAACT
TCATTTTTAATTTAAAAGGATCTAGGTGAAGATCCTTTTTGATAATCTCATGACCAAAATCCCTTAACGT
GAGTTTTCGTTCCACTGAGCGTCAGACCCCGTAGAAAAGATCAAAGGATCTTCTTGAGATCCTTTTTTTC
TGCGCGTAATCTGCTGCTTGCAAACAAAAAAACCACCGCTACCAGCGGTGGTTTGTTTGCCGGATCAAGA
GCTACCAACTCTTTTTCCGAAGGTAACTGGCTTCAGCAGAGCGCAGATACCAAATACTGTTCTTCTAGTG
TAGCCGTAGTTAGGCCACCACTTCAAGAACTCTGTAGCACCGCCTACATACCTCGCTCTGCTAATCCTGT
TACCAGTGGCTGCTGCCAGTGGCGATAAGTCGTGTCTTACCGGGTTGGACTCAAGACGATAGTTACCGGA
TAAGGCGCAGCGGTCGGGCTGAACGGGGGGTTCGTGCACACAGCCCAGCTTGGAGCGAACGACCTACACC
GAACTGAGATACCTACAGCGTGAGCTATGAGAAAGCGCCACGCTTCCCGAAGGGAGAAAGGCGGACAGGT
ATCCGGTAAGCGGCAGGGTCGGAACAGGAGAGCGCACGAGGGAGCTTCCAGGGGGAAACGCCTGGTATCT
TTATAGTCCTGTCGGGTTTCGCCACCTCTGACTTGAGCGTCGATTTTTGTGATGCTCGTCAGGGGGGCGG
AGCCTATGGAAAAACGCCAGCAACGCGGCCTTTTTACGGTTCCTGGCCTTTTGCTGGCCTTTTGCTCACA
TGGCTCGACAGATCT
Features (pLannotate 1.2.2; 15 found; start..end, strand, type, name):
    140..517     +  enhancer       CMV enhancer: human cytomegalovirus immediate early enhancer
    519..718     +  promoter       CMV promoter: human cytomegalovirus (CMV) immediate early promoter
    857..989     +  intron         chimeric intron: chimera between introns from human β-globin and immunoglobulin heavy chain genes
   1034..1052    +  promoter       T7 promoter: promoter for bacteriophage T7 RNA polymerase
   1058..1120    +  CDS            rho (fragment): OPSD_DANRE - Also known as zfo2. Experimental evidence at protein level: Swiss-Prot protein existence level 1. Photoreceptor required for image-forming vision at low light intensity. While most salt water fish species use retinal as chromophore, most freshwater fish use 3-dehydroretinal, or a mixture of retinal and 3-dehydroretinal (By similarity). Light-induced isomerization of 11-cis to all-trans retinal triggers a conformational change that activates signaling via G-proteins. Subsequent receptor phosphorylation mediates displacement of the bound G-protein alpha subunit by arrestin and termi
   1133..2062    +  CDS            Olfr508: OL508_MOUSE - Also known as Mor204-6. Protein inferred from homology: Swiss-Prot protein existence level 3. Potential odorant receptor. From Mus musculus (Mouse).
   2089..2210    -  polyA_signal   SV40 poly(A) signal: SV40 polyadenylation signal
   2233..2301    -  CDS            large T antigen (fragment): large T antigen from SV40 (simian virus 40)
   2320..2387    +  CDS            lacZα (fragment): LacZα fragment of β-galactosidase; lacZ fragment
   2391..2819    +  rep_origin     f1 ori (sequence partly withheld): f1 bacteriophage origin of replication; arrow indicates direction of (+) strand synthesis
   2847..2946    -  misc_feature   bom (fragment): basis of mobility region from pBR322
   3048..3083    -  CDS            rop (fragment): Rop protein, which maintains plasmids at low copy number; rop
   3178..3282    +  promoter       AmpR promoter: bla
   3283..4143    +  CDS            AmpR: β-lactamase; bla; confers resistance to ampicillin, carbenicillin, and related antibiotics
   4314..4902    +  rep_origin     ori: high-copy-number ColE1/pMB1/pBR322/pUC origin of replication
