[The description below was written by a language model from this plasmid's Addgene catalogue record and pLannotate feature annotations shown in this document.]
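Description:
pCI-MOR204-6 is a mammalian expression plasmid built on the Promega pCI backbone, carrying the mouse odorant receptor MOR204-6 (Olfr508). In bacteria it is maintained through a high-copy ColE1/pUC-type origin and selected with ampicillin via the β-lactamase gene and its own promoter. An f1 phage origin is also present, which in principle allows production of single-stranded DNA. Short annotated fragments of lacZα, bom, rop and SV40 large T antigen are backbone remnants rather than functional elements.

The expression cassette is driven by the human cytomegalovirus immediate-early enhancer and promoter, followed by the chimeric β-globin/immunoglobulin heavy chain intron, which generally improves transcript processing and expression levels in mammalian cells. A T7 promoter sits just upstream of the coding region and serves as a sequencing primer site, and it could also support in vitro transcription. The open reading frame begins with a short N-terminal Rho tag, a leader segment derived from rhodopsin. The annotation tool matched it to a zebrafish opsin entry by homology, but the record does not state the species of origin. The tag is followed by the roughly 930 bp Olfr508 coding sequence, cloned between NheI and NotI sites that remain intact. An SV40 polyadenylation signal terminates the transcript. Rhodopsin-derived N-terminal tags are commonly added to odorant receptors to promote their trafficking to the plasma membrane in heterologous cells and to allow surface detection by antibody.

The plasmid comes from a study of odor coding across a mammalian receptor repertoire, which suggests transient expression of this receptor in cultured mammalian cells to test its responses to odorants. The record lists no mammalian selection marker.
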