Addgene plasmid #22360: pCI-MOR204-6
Depositing lab: Hiroaki Matsunami. Depositing organization: Duke University. Publication: Odor coding by a Mammalian receptor repertoire. Saito H, Chi Q, Zhuang H, Matsunami H, Mainland JD. Sci Signal. 2009 . 2(60):ra9. 10.1126/scisignal.2000016 PubMed 19261596.
Backbone
  Vector backbone: pCI
  Backbone manufacturer: Promega
  Backbone size w/o insert (bp): 4006
  Vector type: Mammalian Expression
Growth in bacteria
  Bacterial resistance: Ampicillin, 100 μg/mL
  Growth temperature: 37°C
  Growth strain: DH5alpha
  Copy number: Unknown
Gene/Insert
  Gene/Insert name: MOR204-6 (alt name: Mus musculus olfactory receptor 508)
  Species: M. musculus (mouse)
  Insert size (bp): 933
  GenBank ID: NM_146773
  Entrez Gene: Olfr508 (a.k.a. MOR204-6)
  Tag / fusion protein: Rho (N terminal on insert)
  Cloning method: Restriction Enzyme; 5′ cloning site NheI (not destroyed); 3′ cloning site NotI (not destroyed)
  Sequencing primers: 5′ T7; 3′ EBV-rev
Terms and licenses: Academic/Nonprofit Terms; Industry Terms: Not Available to Industry
How to cite: pCI-MOR204-6 was a gift from Hiroaki Matsunami (Addgene plasmid # 22360 ; http://n2t.net/addgene:22360 ; RRID:Addgene_22360)
