>Addgene plasmid #22360 | pCI-MOR204-6 | addgene partial sequence | sequence record 28193 | 22360 with T7
GCCTACTTCTACGTGCCCTTCTCCAATGCGACGGGTGTGGTACGCGAATTCACGCGTATGGAACCTGGAA
ACTACACAGTGGTAACAGAGGTGATTCTTTTGGGATTTACAGAGGATGCTATAATCCGTGCCATTTTATT
TATTGTGTTTCTAATAATCTACTCTGTCACCTTAATGGGCAATGCGAGCATAATCATGCTAATCAGAAGA
AGCCCTCAGCTTCACACCCCCATGTACCTTTTGCTCAGCCATTTGGCATTTGTAGACATTGGGTACTCCT
CATCAGTCACACCCATCATGCTGAAGGGCTTTCTCAGAAAAGAAACATTTATCCTTGTGTCTGGCTGTGT
GGCTCAACTCTGTTCTGTAGTGACATTTGGGTCAACTGAGTGCTTCCTGCTGGCTGCCATGGCCTATGAT
CGCTATGTAGCCATCTGCTCCCCTCTGCTCTATGCCACGCAGATGTCCTCCACAGTCTGTATTCTCCTAG
TGGGAGCTTCCTACCTAGGTGGATGTGTGAATGCTTGGACATTTACTGGATGTTTATTAAACCTGTCCTT
TTGTAGACCAAATAAAGTTAATCACTTTTTCTGTGACTATTCACCACTTTTGAAGATTTCGTGTTCTCAT
GACTTTTCTTCTGAAGTCATTCCAGCAATCTCTTCAGGGTCGATCATTGTGGTCACTGTGTTTATTATTG
CACTGTCTTATGTTTACATCCTTGTCTCAATCTTGAAGATGCGCTCCACTGAGGGTCGCCAGAAGGCCTT
CTCCACCTGCACCTCCCACCCTCACTGCGGTCACTCTATTCTATGGGAACCATCACATTCATTTAAT
